Addgene plasmid #238416: FLAG-GRP78-DeltaER
Purpose: Expresses GRP78 lacking the ER signal peptide in mammalian cells
Depositing lab: Amy Shiu Lee. Depositing organization: University of Southern California. Publication: Requirements for nuclear GRP78 transcriptional regulatory activities and interaction with nuclear GRP94. Liu Z, Ha DP, Lin LL, Qi L, Lee AS. J Biol Chem. 2025 Feb 28;301(4):108369. doi: 10.1016/j.jbc.2025.108369. PubMed 40024475.
Backbone
  Vector backbone: custom
  Backbone size w/o insert (bp): 5500
  Total vector size (bp): 9599
  Vector type: Mammalian Expression
  Selectable markers: Neomycin (select with G418)
Growth in bacteria
  Bacterial resistance: Ampicillin, 100 μg/mL
  Growth temperature: 37°C
  Growth strain: DH5alpha
  Copy number: High Copy
Gene/Insert
  Gene/Insert name: 78-kDa glucose-regulated protein (alt names: GRP78; BiP; HSPA5)
  Species: H. sapiens (human)
  Insert size (bp): 4200
  Mutation: The first 18 amino acids which is the ER signal peptide is deleted.
  GenBank ID: NM_005347.5
  Entrez Gene: HSPA5 (a.k.a. BIP, GRP78, HEL-S-89n)
  Tag / fusion protein: FLAG (N terminal on insert)
Terms and licenses: Academic/Nonprofit Terms; Industry Terms: Not Available to Industry
How to cite: FLAG-GRP78-DeltaER was a gift from Amy Shiu Lee (Addgene plasmid # 238416 ; http://n2t.net/addgene:238416 ; RRID:Addgene_238416)
