[The description below was written by a language model from this plasmid's Addgene catalogue record and pLannotate feature annotations shown in this document.]
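Description:
FLAG-GRP78-DeltaER is a mammalian expression plasmid built on a custom backbone for producing human GRP78 (also called BiP or HSPA5) without its ER signal peptide. The first 18 amino acids of the protein are deleted, so the chaperone is not co-translationally targeted into the endoplasmic reticulum, and an N-terminal FLAG epitope allows detection and immunoprecipitation. In the sequenced record, the FLAG-HSPA5 open reading frame is driven by the CMV immediate early enhancer and promoter. A truncated human β-globin intron lies upstream of the coding region, a common addition to improve transcript processing and expression. The tag is annotated only as a short fragment of a 3xFLAG element, consistent with a single FLAG. An SV40 polyadenylation signal follows the insert, although it is annotated on the opposite strand. The attB4, attB1 and attB2 sites flanking the promoter and coding segments indicate that the construct was assembled by multisite Gateway recombination. The plasmid is propagated in bacteria through a high-copy ColE1/pUC-type origin with ampicillin resistance.

The catalogue fields and the sequence record disagree on several points. The catalogue lists neomycin/G418 as the mammalian selectable marker, but the feature table shows a second CMV enhancer/promoter cassette driving puromycin N-acetyltransferase with a bGH polyadenylation signal, and no neomycin resistance gene. The catalogue also gives a total size of about 9.6 kb with a 4.2 kb insert, whereas the sequenced record is about 7.0 kb and the annotated HSPA5 coding region spans about 1.9 kb. According to the associated publication title, the construct relates to studies of nuclear GRP78 transcriptional regulatory activity and its interaction with nuclear GRP94.
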