Features (pLannotate 1.2.2; 17 found; start..end, strand, type, name):
    281..484     +  promoter       CMV promoter: human cytomegalovirus (CMV) immediate early promoter
    618..1093    +  intron         β-globin intron: internally truncated intron from human β-globin
   1143..1163    +  protein_bind   attB1: mutant version of attB; core recombination site for the Gateway® BP reaction BP Clonase™
   1176..1199    +  CDS            3xFLAG (fragment): three tandem FLAG® epitope tags, followed by an enterokinase cleavage site
   1212..3107    +  CDS            HSPA5: BIP_HUMAN - Also known as GRP78 From Homo sapiens (Human).
   3111..3135    -  protein_bind   attB2: mutant version of attB; recombination site for the Gateway® BP reaction BP Clonase™
   3164..3285    -  polyA_signal   SV40 poly(A) signal: SV40 polyadenylation signal
   3308..3376    -  CDS            large T antigen (fragment): large T antigen from SV40 (simian virus 40)
   3383..3762    +  enhancer       CMV enhancer: human cytomegalovirus immediate early enhancer
   3763..3966    +  promoter       CMV promoter: human cytomegalovirus (CMV) immediate early promoter
   3999..4598    +  CDS            PuroR: puromycin N-acetyltransferase; pac from Streptomyces alboniger; confers resistance to puromycin
   4642..4866    +  polyA_signal   bGH poly(A) signal: bovine growth hormone polyadenylation signal
   5062..5650    -  rep_origin     ori: high-copy-number ColE1/pMB1/pBR322/pUC origin of replication
   5821..6681    -  CDS            AmpR: β-lactamase; bla; confers resistance to ampicillin, carbenicillin, and related antibiotics
   6682..6786    -  promoter       AmpR promoter: bla
   6898..6918    +  protein_bind   attB4: mutant version of attB; core recombination site for the Gateway® BP reaction BP Clonase™
   6919..280     +  enhancer       CMV enhancer (across the origin): human cytomegalovirus immediate early enhancer
>Addgene plasmid #238416 | FLAG-GRP78-DeltaER | addgene full sequence | sequence record 476077 | Addgene NGS Result
CCCGCCTGGCTGACCGCCCAACGACCCCCGCCCATTGACGTCAATAATGACGTATGTTCCCATAGTAACG
CCAATAGGGACTTTCCATTGACGTCAATGGGTGGAGTATTTACGGTAAACTGCCCACTTGGCAGTACATC
AAGTGTATCATATGCCAAGTACGCCCCCTATTGACGTCAATGACGGTAAATGGCCCGCCTGGCATTATGC
CCAGTACATGACCTTATGGGACTTTCCTACTTGGCAGTACATCTACGTATTAGTCATCGCTATTACCATG
GTGATGCGGTTTTGGCAGTACATCAATGGGCGTGGATAGCGGTTTGACTCACGGGGATTTCCAAGTCTCC
ACCCCATTGACGTCAATGGGAGTTTGTTTTGGCACCAAAATCAACGGGACTTTCCAAAATGTCGTAACAA
CTCCGCCCCATTGACGCAAATGGGCGGTAGGCGTGTACGGTGGGAGGTCTATATAAGCAGAGCTCGTTTA
GTGAACCGTCAGATCGCCTGGAGACGCCATCCACGCTGTTTTGACCTCCATAGAAGACACCGGGACCGAT
CCAGCCTCCCCTCGAAGCTTACATGTGGTACCGAGCTCGGATCCTGAGAACTTCAGGGTGAGTCTATGGG
ACCCTTGATGTTTTCTTTCCCCTTCTTTTCTATGGTTAAGTTCATGTCATAGGAAGGGGAGAAGTAACAG
GGTACACATATTGACCAAATCAGGGTAATTTTGCATTTGTAATTTTAAAAAATGCTTTCTTCTTTTAATA
TACTTTTTTGTTTATCTTATTTCTAATACTTTCCCTAATCTCTTTCTTTCAGGGCAATAATGATACAATG
TATCATGCCTCTTTGCACCATTCTAAAGAATAACAGTGATAATTTCTGGGTTAAGGCAATAGCAATATTT
CTGCATATAAATATTTCTGCATATAAATTGTAACTGATGTAAGAGGTTTCATATTGCTAATAGCAGCTAC
AATCCAGCTACCATTCTGCTTTTATTTTATGGTTGGGATAAGGCTGGATTATTCTGAGTCCAAGCTAGGC
CCTTTTGCTAATCATGTTCATACCTCTTATCTTCCTCCCACAGCTCCTGGGCAACGTGCTGGTCTGTGTG
CTGGCCCATCACTTTGGCAAAGCAAGTTTGTACAAAAAAGCAGGCTGCCACCATGGACTACAAAGATGAC
GATGACAAGGAGGAGGAGGACAAGAAGGAGGACGTGGGCACGGTGGTCGGCATCGACCTGGGGACCACCT
ACTCCTGCGTCGGCGTGTTCAAGAACGGCCGCGTGGAGATCATCGCCAACGATCAGGGCAACCGCATCAC
GCCGTCCTATGTCGCCTTCACTCCTGAAGGGGAACGTCTGATTGGCGATGCCGCCAAGAACCAGCTCACC
TCCAACCCCGAGAACACGGTCTTTGACGCCAAGCGGCTCATCGGCCGCACGTGGAATGACCCGTCTGTGC
AGCAGGACATCAAGTTCTTGCCGTTCAAGGTGGTTGAAAAGAAAACTAAACCATACATTCAAGTTGATAT
TGGAGGTGGGCAAACAAAGACATTTGCTCCTGAAGAAATTTCTGCCATGGTTCTCACTAAAATGAAAGAA
ACCGCTGAGGCTTATTTGGGAAAGAAGGTTACCCATGCAGTTGTTACTGTACCAGCCTATTTTAATGATG
CCCAACGCCAAGCAACCAAAGACGCTGGAACTATTGCTGGCCTAAATGTTATGAGGATCATCAACGAGCC
TACGGCAGCTGCTATTGCTTATGGCCTGGATAAGAGGGAGGGGGAGAAGAACATCCTGGTGTTTGACCTG
GGTGGCGGAACCTTCGATGTGTCTCTTCTCACCATTGACAATGGTGTCTTCGAAGTTGTGGCCACTAATG
GAGATACTCATCTGGGTGGAGAAGACTTTGACCAGCGTGTCATGGAACACTTCATCAAACTGTACAAAAA
GAAGACGGGCAAAGATGTCAGGAAAGACAATAGAGCTGTGCAGAAACTCCGGCGCGAGGTAGAAAAGGCC
AAACGGGCCCTGTCTTCTCAGCATCAAGCAAGAATTGAAATTGAGTCCTTCTATGAAGGAGAAGACTTTT
CTGAGACCCTGACTCGGGCCAAATTTGAAGAGCTCAACATGGATCTGTTCCGGTCTACTATGAAGCCCGT
CCAGAAAGTGTTGGAAGATTCTGATTTGAAGAAGTCTGATATTGATGAAATTGTTCTTGTTGGTGGCTCG
ACTCGAATTCCAAAGATTCAGCAACTGGTTAAAGAGTTCTTCAATGGCAAGGAACCATCCCGTGGCATAA
ACCCAGATGAAGCTGTAGCGTATGGTGCTGCTGTCCAGGCTGGTGTGCTCTCTGGTGATCAAGATACAGG
TGACCTGGTACTGCTTGATGTATGTCCCCTTACACTTGGTATTGAAACTGTGGGAGGTGTCATGACCAAA
CTGATTCCAAGGAACACAGTGGTGCCTACCAAGAAGTCTCAGATCTTTTCTACAGCTTCTGATAATCAAC
CAACTGTTACAATCAAGGTCTATGAAGGTGAAAGACCCCTGACAAAAGACAATCATCTTCTGGGTACATT
TGATCTGACTGGAATTCCTCCTGCTCCTCGTGGGGTCCCACAGATTGAAGTCACCTTTGAGATAGATGTG
AATGGTATTCTTCGAGTGACAGCTGAAGACAAGGGTACAGGGAACAAAAATAAGATCACAATCACCAATG
ACCAGAATCGCCTGACACCTGAAGAAATCGAAAGGATGGTTAATGATGCTGAGAAGTTTGCTGAGGAAGA
CAAAAAGCTCAAGGAGCGCATTGATACTAGAAATGAGTTGGAAAGCTATGCCTATTCTCTAAAGAATCAG
ATTGGAGATAAAGAAAAGCTGGGAGGTAAACTTTCCTCTGAAGATAAGGAGACCATGGAAAAAGCTGTAG
AAGAAAAGATTGAATGGCTGGAAAGCCACCAAGATGCTGACATTGAAGACTTCAAAGCTAAGAAGAAGGA
ACTGGAAGAAATTGTTCAACCAATTATCAGCAAACTCTATGGAAGTGCAGGCCCTCCCCCAACTGGTGAA
GAGGATACAGCAGAAAAAGATGAGTTGTAGACCCAGCTTTCTTGTACAAAGTGGTGATGGCCGGCCGCTT
CGAGCAGACATGATAAGATACATTGATGAGTTTGGACAAACCACAACTAGAATGCAGTGAAAAAAATGCT
TTATTTGTGAAATTTGTGATGCTATTGCTTTATTTGTAACCATTATAAGCTGCAATAAACAAGTTAACAA
CAACAATTGCATTCATTTTATGTTTCAGGTTCAGGGGGAGGTGTGGGAGGTTTTTTAAAGCAAGTAAAAC
CTCTACAAATGTGGTACGCGTTGACATTGATTATTGACTAGTTATTAATAGTAATCAATTACGGGGTCAT
TAGTTCATAGCCCATATATGGAGTTCCGCGTTACATAACTTACGGTAAATGGCCCGCCTGGCTGACCGCC
CAACGACCCCCGCCCATTGACGTCAATAATGACGTATGTTCCCATAGTAACGCCAATAGGGACTTTCCAT
TGACGTCAATGGGTGGAGTATTTACGGTAAACTGCCCACTTGGCAGTACATCAAGTGTATCATATGCCAA
GTACGCCCCCTATTGACGTCAATGACGGTAAATGGCCCGCCTGGCATTATGCCCAGTACATGACCTTATG
GGACTTTCCTACTTGGCAGTACATCTACGTATTAGTCATCGCTATTACCATGGTGATGCGGTTTTGGCAG
TACATCAATGGGCGTGGATAGCGGTTTGACTCACGGGGATTTCCAAGTCTCCACCCCATTGACGTCAATG
GGAGTTTGTTTTGGCACCAAAATCAACGGGACTTTCCAAAATGTCGTAACAACTCCGCCCCATTGACGCA
AATGGGCGGTAGGCGTGTACGGTGGGAGGTCTATATAAGCAGAGCTCTCTGGCTAACTAGAGAACCCACT
GCGCCACCATGACCGAGTACAAGCCCACGGTGCGCCTCGCCACCCGCGACGACGTCCCCAGGGCCGTACG
CACCCTCGCCGCCGCGTTCGCCGACTACCCCGCCACGCGCCACACCGTCGATCCGGACCGCCACATCGAG
CGGGTCACCGAGCTGCAAGAACTCTTCCTCACGCGCGTCGGGCTCGACATCGGCAAGGTGTGGGTCGCGG
ACGACGGCGCCGCGGTGGCGGTCTGGACCACGCCGGAGAGCGTCGAAGCGGGGGCGGTGTTCGCCGAGAT
CGGCCCGCGCATGGCCGAGTTGAGCGGTTCCCGGCTGGCCGCGCAGCAACAGATGGAAGGCCTCCTGGCG
CCGCACCGGCCCAAGGAGCCCGCGTGGTTCCTGGCCACCGTCGGCGTCTCGCCCGACCACCAGGGCAAGG
GTCTGGGCAGCGCCGTCGTGCTCCCCGGAGTGGAGGCGGCCGAGCGCGCCGGGGTGCCCGCCTTCCTGGA
GACCTCCGCGCCCCGCAACCTCCCCTTCTACGAGCGGCTCGGCTTCACCGTCACCGCCGACGTCGAGGTG
CCCGAAGGACCGCGCACCTGGTGCATGACCCGCAAGCCCGGTGCCTGACTCGAGTCTAGAGGGCCCGTTT
AAACCCGCTGATCAGCCTCGACTGTGCCTTCTAGTTGCCAGCCATCTGTTGTTTGCCCCTCCCCCGTGCC
TTCCTTGACCCTGGAAGGTGCCACTCCCACTGTCCTTTCCTAATAAAATGAGGAAATTGCATCGCATTGT
CTGAGTAGGTGTCATTCTATTCTGGGGGGTGGGGTGGGGCAGGACAGCAAGGGGGAGGATTGGGAAGACA
ATAGCAGGCATGCTGGGGATGCGGTGGGCTCTATGGGCGGCCGCGGCGCTCTTCCGCTTCCTCGCTCACT
GACTCGCTGCGCTCGGTCGTTCGGCTGCGGCGAGCGGTATCAGCTCACTCAAAGGCGGTAATACGGTTAT
CCACAGAATCAGGGGATAACGCAGGAAAGAACATGTGAGCAAAAGGCCAGCAAAAGGCCAGGAACCGTAA
AAAGGCCGCGTTGCTGGCGTTTTTCCATAGGCTCCGCCCCCCTGACGAGCATCACAAAAATCGACGCTCA
AGTCAGAGGTGGCGAAACCCGACAGGACTATAAAGATACCAGGCGTTTCCCCCTGGAAGCTCCCTCGTGC
GCTCTCCTGTTCCGACCCTGCCGCTTACCGGATACCTGTCCGCCTTTCTCTCTTCGGGAAGCGTGGCGCT
TTCTCATAGCTCACGCTGTAGGTATCTCAGTTCGGTGTAGGTCGTTCGCTCCAAGCTGGGCTGTGTGCAC
GAACCCCCCGTTCAGCCCGACCGCTGCGCCTTATCCGGTAACTATCGTCTTGAGTCCAACCCGGTAAGAC
ACGACTTATCGCCACTGGCAGCAGCCACTGGTAACAGGATTAGCAGAGCGAGGTATGTAGGCGGTGCTAC
AGAGTTCTTGAAGTGGTGGCCTAACTACGGCTACACTAGAAGAACAGTATTTGGTATCTGCGCTCTGCTG
AAGCCAGTTACCTTCGGAAAAAGAGTTGGTAGCTCTTGATCCGGCAAACAAACCACCGCTGGTAGCGGTG
GTTTTTTTGTTTGCAAGCAGCAGATTACGCGCAGAAAAAAAGGATCTCAAGAAGATCCTTTGATCTTTTC
TACGGGGTCTGACGCTCAGTGGAACGAAAACTCACGTTAAGGGATTTTGGTCATGAGATTATCAAAAAGG
ATCTTCACCTAGATCCTTTTAAATTAAAAATGAAGTTTTAAATCAATCTAAAGTATATATGAGTAAACTT
GGTCTGACAGTTACCAATGCTTAATCAGTGAGGCACCTATCTCAGCGATCTGTCTATTTCGTTCATCCAT
AGTTGCCTGACTCCCCGTCGTGTAGATAACTACGATACGGGAGGGCTTACCATCTGGCCCCAGTGCTGCA
ATGATACCGCGAGACCCACGCTCACCGGCTCCAGATTTATCAGCAATAAACCAGCCAGCCGGAAGGGCCG
AGCGCAGAAGTGGTCCTGCAACTTTATCCGCCTCCATCCAGTCTATTAATTGTTGCCGGGAAGCTAGAGT
AAGTAGTTCGCCAGTTAATAGTTTGCGCAACGTTGTTGCCATTGCTACAGGCATCGTGGTGTCACGCTCG
TCGTTTGGTATGGCTTCATTCAGCTCCGGTTCCCAACGATCAAGGCGAGTTACATGATCCCCCATGTTGT
GCAAAAAAGCGGTTAGCTCCTTCGGTCCTCCGATCGTTGTCAGAAGTAAGTTGGCCGCAGTGTTATCACT
CATGGTTATGGCAGCACTGCATAATTCTCTTACTGTCATGCCATCCGTAAGATGCTTTTCTGTGACTGGT
GAGTACTCAACCAAGTCATTCTGAGAATAGTGTATGCGGCGACCGAGTTGCTCTTGCCCGGCGTCAATAC
GGGATAATACCGCGCCACATAGCAGAACTTTAAAAGTGCTCATCATTGGAAAACGTTCTTCGGGGCGAAA
ACTCTCAAGGATCTTACCGCTGTTGAGATCCAGTTCGATGTAACCCACTCGTGCACCCAACTGATCTTCA
GCATCTTTTACTTTCACCAGCGTTTCTGGGTGAGCAAAAACAGGAAGGCAAAATGCCGCAAAAAAGGGAA
TAAGGGCGACACGGAAATGTTGAATACTCATACTCTTCCTTTTTCAATATTATTGAAGCATTTATCAGGG
TTATTGTCTCATGAGCGGATACATATTTGAATGTATTTAGAAAAATAAACAAATAGGGGTTCCGCGCACA
TTTCCCCGAAAAGTGCCACCTGACGTCTAAGAAACCATTATTATCATGACATTAACCTATAAAAATAGGC
GTATCACGAGGCCCTTTCGTCGGCGCGCCGCGGCCGCCAACTTTGTATAGAAAAGTTGGACATTGATTAT
TGACTAGTTATTAATAGTAATCAATTACGGGGTCATTAGTTCATAGCCCATATATGGAGTTCCGCGTTAC
ATAACTTACGGTAAATGG
